Addgene plasmid #184832: pSN840
Purpose: Expresses human KIF5A(∆exon27) and human KLC1 in insect cells
Depositing lab: Kyoko Chiba. Depositing organization: Tohoku University, Frontier Research Institute for Interdisciplinary Sciences. Publication: An ALS-associated KIF5A mutant forms oligomers and aggregates and induces neuronal toxicity. Nakano J, Chiba K, Niwa S. Genes Cells. 2022 Apr 17. doi: 10.1111/gtc.12936. PubMed 35430760.
Backbone
  Vector backbone: pACEBac1, pIDS
  Backbone manufacturer: GENEVA Biotech
  Backbone size w/o insert (bp): 5944
  Total vector size (bp): 10735
  Modifications to backbone: Generated by Cre-LoxP recombination of pACEBac1 and pIDS
  Vector type: Insect Expression, Cre/Lox
Growth in bacteria
  Bacterial resistance: Gentamicin, 10 μg/mL
  Growth temperature: 37°C
  Growth strain: DH5alpha
  Copy number: High Copy
Gene/Insert 1
  Gene/Insert name: KIF5A (∆exon27)
  Species: H. sapiens (human)
  Insert size (bp): 3111
  Mutation: ∆exon27 form of human KIF5A
  GenBank ID: BC146670
  Entrez Gene: KIF5A (a.k.a. ALS25, D12S1889, MY050, NEIMY, NKHC, SPG10)
  Promoter: polyhedrin
  Tag / fusion protein: mScarlet-2xStrepII (C terminal on insert)
  Cloning method: Gibson Cloning
  Sequencing primers: 5′ GGATTATTCATACCGTCCCA; 3′ CAAATGTGGTATGGCTGATT
Gene/Insert 2
  Gene/Insert name: KLC1
  Species: H. sapiens (human)
  Insert size (bp): 1680
  GenBank ID: BC008881
  Entrez Gene: KLC1 (a.k.a. KLC, KNS2, KNS2A)
  Promoter: p10
  Tag / fusion protein: His-FLAG (N terminal on insert)
  Cloning method: Gibson Cloning
  Sequencing primers: 5′ CGGACCTTTAATTCAACCCA; 3′ AGCGCGGGTTCCTTCCGGTATTGTC
Terms and licenses: Academic/Nonprofit Terms; Industry Terms: Not Available to Industry
How to cite: pSN840 was a gift from Kyoko Chiba (Addgene plasmid # 184832 ; http://n2t.net/addgene:184832 ; RRID:Addgene_184832)
