[The description below was written by a language model from this plasmid's Addgene catalogue record and pLannotate feature annotations shown in this document.]
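Description:
pSN840 is a baculovirus transfer plasmid of the MultiBac type for co-expressing two human kinesin-1 subunits in insect cells. It was made by Cre-loxP fusion of a pACEBac1 acceptor and a pIDS donor, so it is about 10.7 kb and carries two loxP sites at the junctions between the two parent plasmids. The acceptor portion supplies a high-copy ColE1/pUC-type origin, a gentamicin resistance gene (the selection listed in the record), and the Tn7L and Tn7R ends. These ends allow Tn7 transposition of the intervening DNA into a baculoviral bacmid. The donor portion supplies the R6K γ origin, which depends on the pi protein, and a spectinomycin/streptomycin resistance gene (SmR). In the fused plasmid, the ColE1 origin allows propagation in ordinary E. coli strains.

Two expression cassettes are present. The polyhedrin promoter drives human KIF5A lacking exon 27, an ALS-associated form of the heavy chain. It is fused at its C terminus to mScarlet and a 2xStrepII tag and is followed by an SV40 polyadenylation signal. On the opposite strand, the p10 promoter drives KLC1 with an N-terminal His-FLAG tag, terminated by the HSV TK poly(A) signal. The annotation tool matched this light chain to the rat orthologue, but the record gives it as human. Several short hits in the table (integrase, Tn5 transposase, large T antigen, SET1 and a second GmR fragment) are probably backbone remnants or partial matches rather than functional parts.

The arrangement lets both very late baculoviral promoters produce heavy and light chains together. The complex can then be purified through the affinity tags and followed by red fluorescence, in keeping with the associated study of oligomerisation and aggregation by the mutant motor.
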