Features (pLannotate 1.2.2; 23 found; start..end, strand, type, name):
    172..200     -  promoter       Pc promoter: intI1 (promoter lies within the coding sequence); class 1 integron promoter
    271..304     +  protein_bind   loxP: Cre-mediated recombination occurs in the 8-bp core sequence (GCATACAT). Cre recombinase
    506..554     -  polyA_signal   HSV TK poly(A) signal: herpes simplex virus thymidine kinase polyadenylation signal (Cole and Stacy, 1985)
    673..2349    -  CDS            Klc1: KLC1_RAT - Also known as Klc, Kns2. Experimental evidence at protein level: Swiss-Prot protein existence level 1. Kinesin is a microtubule-associated force-producing protein that may play a role in organelle transport. The light chain may function in coupling of cargo to the heavy chain or in the modulation of its ATPase activity. From Rattus norvegicus (Rat).
   2362..2386    -  CDS            3xFLAG (fragment): three tandem FLAG® epitope tags, followed by an enterokinase cleavage site
   2386..2405    -  CDS            8xHis (fragment): 8xHis affinity tag
   2442..2551    -  promoter       p10 promoter: baculovirus promoter for expression in insect cells
   2642..3433    -  CDS            SmR: aminoglycoside adenylyltransferase (Murphy, 1985); aadA; confers resistance to spectinomycin and streptomycin
   3440..3496    -  CDS            GmR (fragment): gentamycin acetyltransferase; aacC1; confers resistance to gentamycin
   3582..3662    +  CDS            int (fragment): INT2_ECOLX - Protein inferred from homology: Swiss-Prot protein existence level 3. Putative integrase believed to be involved in the insertion of antibiotic resistance genes into plasmids and transposons. From Escherichia coli.
   3776..3889    -  CDS            tnpA (fragment): TN5P_ECOLX - Also known as tnp. Experimental evidence at protein level: Swiss-Prot protein existence level 1. Mediates transposition of transposon Tn5 by a 'cut and paste' mechanism. First, the monomeric transposase binds the 19 bp inverted DNA repeats flanking the transposon. Then, dimerization of the DNA- bound transposase creates a synaptic DNA complex. After nicking of the first DNA strand, excision of the transposon proceeds through a series of intermediates. The transposase then mediates the insertion of the transposon at a new site by strand transfer. The activity of the wild- type tran
   3898..4254    -  rep_origin     R6K γ ori: γ replication origin from E. coli plasmid R6K; requires the R6K initiator protein pi for replication
   4256..4289    +  protein_bind   loxP: Cre-mediated recombination occurs in the 8-bp core sequence (GCATACAT). Cre recombinase
   4366..4457    +  promoter       polyhedrin promoter: polh from Autographa californica; promoter for the baculovirus polyhedrin gene
   4495..7488    +  CDS            KIF5A: KIF5A_HUMAN - Also known as NKHC1. Experimental evidence at protein level: Swiss-Prot protein existence level 1. Microtubule-dependent motor required for slow axonal transport of neurofilament proteins (NFH, NFM and NFL). Can induce formation of neurite-like membrane protrusions in non-neuronal cells in a ZFYVE27-dependent manner. The ZFYVE27-KIF5A complex contributes to the vesicular transport of VAPA, VAPB, SURF4, RAB11A, RAB11B and RTN3 proteins in neurons. Required for anterograde axonal transportation of MAPK8IP3/JIP3 which is essential for MAPK8IP3/JIP3 function in axon elongation. From
   7618..8313    +  CDS            mScarlet: mScarlet is a basic (constitutively fluorescent) red fluorescent protein published in 2016, derived from synthetic construct. It has moderate acid sensitivity.
   8458..8541    +  CDS            large T antigen (fragment): large T antigen from SV40 (simian virus 40)
   8564..8698    +  polyA_signal   SV40 poly(A) signal: SV40 polyadenylation signal
   8727..8776    +  CDS            SET1 (fragment): solubility-enhancement tag derived from T7 phage gene 10B
   8819..8984    -  mobile_element Tn7L: mini-Tn7 element (left end of the Tn7 transposon) Tn7
   9174..9762    +  rep_origin     ori: high-copy-number ColE1/pMB1/pBR322/pUC origin of replication
   9897..10120   -  mobile_element Tn7R: mini-Tn7 element (right end of the Tn7 transposon) Tn7
  10187..10720   -  CDS            GmR: gentamycin acetyltransferase; aacC1; confers resistance to gentamycin
>Addgene plasmid #184832 | pSN840 | addgene full sequence | sequence record 367218 | Addgene NGS Result
ATCAAACATCGACCCACGGCGTAACGCGCTTGCTGCTTGGATGCCCGAGGCATAGACTGTACAAAAAAAC
AGTCATAACAAGCCATGAAAACCGCCACTGCGCCGTTACCACCGCTGCGTTCGGTCAAGGTTCTGGACCA
GTTGCGTGAGCGCATACGCTACTTGCATTACAGTTTACGAACCGAACAGGCTTATGTCAACTGGGTTCGT
GCCTTCATCCGTTTCCACGGTGTGCGTCACCCGGCAACCTTGGGCAGCAGCGAAGTCGCCATAACTTCGT
ATAGCATACATTATACGAAGTTATCTGCCAGGCACATGGGTTTAAACGTACCCGTAGTGGCTATGGCAGG
GCTTGCCGCCCCGACGTTGGCTGCGAGCCCTGGGCCTTCACCCGAACTTGGGGGTTGGGGTGGGGAAAAG
GAAGAAACGCGGGCGTATTGGTCCCAATGGGGTCTCGGTGGGGTATCGACAGAGTGCCAGCCCTGGGACC
GAACCCCGCGTTTATGAACAAACGACCCAACACCCGTGCGTTTTATTCTGTCTTTTTATTGCCGTCATAG
CGCGGGTTCCTTCCGGTATTGTCTCCTTCCGTGTTTCAGTTAGCCTCCCCCATCTCCCGGTACCGCATGC
TATGCATCAGCTGCTAGCACCATGGCTCGAGATCCCTCAGTTAACCAGCCCGAGCTTCATTTTCCTCATC
CCGTTCCACTCTACGCTCATACTCACTTCCTCCCCTCCGTCAGGGCCACTCTCGTACTTGACCACGTCCA
CGTTGAGGCTCTCACGGCTCCTGCGCTTCTCCATGTTCTCAGGGTCATTGAGCACTTCTGCCACCCTCTG
TTTGTGAACATTGTCAAGACCCTGTTTACGAGACCTCATAGCAGCTTCTTCTAACGTTTCTGCAGCTTCA
AATTTGCCTTGACGTCTGTAAAGTGCCCCAAGGTTTTTTAGAGTGGTTGTAACAGTTGGACTATCAACTT
TGCAGGCTTTGTACCAGCCGCCATACTCTCCAAAAGATGTCCCATCCTTTTGCTTTCCTTTGCATTCTTC
TCTTTCTTCAGCATGCATCCAGATGGGTTTATTTTCATCATCTACAGAACCAAACTCCCTTTCATGTGCA
CGAGTGAGAATCTCTTTGTACAGTGTTTCTGCTTGCTTGAACTTTCCTTGTTTCAAATAGCAGGATGCCA
GGTTATTTTTCGTCTTAGCCACGTTGGGGTCATCAGGTCCCAGTTTTGTCTGGTAGATCTCGAGGGCTCT
TTGATAATAATATTCTACTTCTTCATACTTGCCCTGGTTCTGGCACAGTAAGGCCAAGTTATTTAACTGC
TTGGCAACATCGGGGTGATCCTTCCCCAAAACCTTTTCTCGGATTTCCAGAGCTCTTTTACACAACGGCT
CTGCTTCTTTGTACTTCCCTCTTTTACCATAAAGGACTGCAAGGTTATTCAAAGTCGCCGCCACCGCAGG
ATGATCTTTGCCCAAAGTTTTCTCACGAATAGCCAAGGCATCATTCAGTAGGTTAGCTGCATCTTTGTAT
TTATTCTGATCCCTGTACACCAAGGCCAGGATGTTGAGCATGGTGGCCACGTCCGGGTGGTCGTGTCCTG
AAGTCTTCTCCAGGTCCTCCAGGGCCTGCTTGCAGAGGGGCACAGCTACCTCGTAGCGCCCCTGCGAGGC
GTACTGGATCACCAGGTTGTGGAGCGTCCGCAGCCGCGCGGGGATCTCGTAGCCGCCCTGCTGGGCAGCC
GCGGCTGCACTGCTGTGCTGCTGCTGGATTCCTTGCCCTGGGTCGTCTTCATCATTGGGGAAAAGGTCAT
CCAGAGGCTCTTTGGTAGAATCAGTGTCTTTGTCCTCGGATGGGGAAATGTCGTCATCATATTTTTTTAG
CTGATTCATAAACTCCAGATGCTTCTTCTCCTCCTCCAGTTGAGCCACAGACTGCTCACTCTTCTGCAGT
TTCTGCTGCGTGTTGGCCAGTTCATCCCGTAGCCACTGATTCTCCTGGCACAGACGACGAACCTGCGCAC
GCAGTTTCTGCTTCTCGGACTCCACAGCATTCAGGTGATTTGACAAAGCCATCATAACCTGTGCCTCACT
CAGGCCGAGCTCCAACATCTCCAGTGACTTCCGGATCATGTTTGATTTCTCCTCCACCAAATTACTTTCA
TCATCTTTCTTCAAACACTTCAGTGTCTCCAGCAAACTTTGTAAAATGGAATTGTGCTCATTCTTCAAAG
CTTCCAGCCCCTGAATTACTTGCTTTGTCTTAGAAATAATTTCATCCTGTGTAAGCTTCTCCAACTTGTC
TTCCTTTATGTACACCATTGTGGACATGTTGTCATACATACTGCCACTGCCCTTGTCATCGTCATCCTTG
TAGTCGTGATGGTGATGGTGATGGTAGTACGACATGGTGGGTGATCAAGTCTTCGTCGAGTGATTGTAAA
TAAAATGTAATTTACAGTATAGTATTTTAATTAATATACAAATGATTTGATAATAATTCTTATTTAACTA
TAATATATTGTGTTGGGTTGAATTAAAGGTCCGTATACTAGTATCGATACCTAGGTGCCATTTCATTACC
TCTTTCTCCGCACCCGACATAGATCCGTCGGCTTGAACGAATTGTTAGACATTATTTGCCGACTACCTTG
GTGATCTCGCCTTTCACGTAGTGGACAAATTCTTCCAACTGATCTGCGCGCGAGGCCAAGCGATCTTCTT
CTTGTCCAAGATAAGCCTGTCTAGCTTCAAGTATGACGGGCTGATACTGGGCCGGCAGGCGCTCCATTGC
CCAGTCGGCAGCGACATCCTTCGGCGCGATTTTGCCGGTTACTGCGCTGTACCAAATGCGGGACAACGTA
AGCACTACATTTCGCTCATCGCCAGCCCAGTCGGGCGGCGAGTTCCATAGCGTTAAGGTTTCATTTAGCG
CCTCAAATAGATCCTGTTCAGGAACCGGATCAAAGAGTTCCTCCGCCGCTGGACCTACCAAGGCAACGCT
ATGTTCTCTTGCTTTTGTCAGCAAGATAGCCAGATCAATGTCGATCGTGGCTGGCTCGAAGATACCTGCA
AGAATGTCATTGCGCTGCCATTCTCCAAATTGCAGTTCGCGCTTAGCTGGATAACGCCACGGAATGATGT
CGTCGTGCACAACAATGGTGACTTCTACAGCGCGGAGAATCTCGCTCTCTCCAGGGGAAGCCGAAGTTTC
CAAAAGGTCGTTGATCAAAGCTCGCCGCGTTGTTTCATCAAGCCTTACGGTCACCGTAACCAGCAAATCA
ATATCACTGTGTGGCTTCAGGCCGCCATCCACTGCGGAGCCGTACAAATGTACGGCCAGCAACGTCGGTT
CGAGATGGCGCTCGATGACGCCAACTACCTCTGATAGTTGAGTCGATACTTCGGCGATCACCGCTTCCCT
CATGATGTTTAACTTTGTTTTAGGGCGACTGCCCTGCTGCGTAACATCGTTGCTGCTCCATAACATCAAA
CATCGACCCACGGCGTAACGCGCTTGCTGCTTGGATGCCCGAGGCATAGACTGTACCCCAAAAAAACAGT
CATAACAAGCCATGAAAACCGCCACTGCGCCGTTACCACCGCTGCGTTCGGTCAAGGTTCTGGACCAGTT
GCGTGAGCGCATACGCTACTTACCGGTTTATTGACTACCGGAAGCAGTGTGACCGTGTGCTTCTCAAATG
CCTGAGGCCAGTTTGCTCAGGCTCTCCCCGTGGAGGTAATAATTGACGATATGATCATTTATTCTGCCTC
CCAGCTGACATTCATCCGGGGTCAGCACCGTTTCTGCGGACTGGCTTTCTACGTGTTCCGCTTCCTTTAG
CAGCCCTTGCGCCCTGAGTGCTTGCGGCAGCGTGAAGCTAATTCCCATGTCAGCCGTTAAGTGTTCCTGT
GTCACTCAAAATTGCTTTGAGAGGCTCTAAGGGCTTCTCAGTGCGTTACATCCCTGGCTTGTTGTCCACA
ACCGTTAAACCTTAAAAGCTTTAAAAGCCTTATATATTCTTTTTTTTCTTATAAAACTTAAAACCTTAGA
GGCTATTTAAGTTGCTGATTTATATTAATTTTATTGTTCAAACATGAGAGCTTAGTACGTGAAACATGAG
AGCTTAGTACGTTAGCCATGAGAGCTTAGTACGTTAGCCATGAGGGTTTAGTTCGTTAAACATGAGAGCT
TAGTACGTTAAACATGAGAGCTTAGTACGTGAAACATGAGAGCTTAGTACGTACCATAACTTCGTATAGC
ATACATTATACGAAGTTATCTGTAACTATAACGGTCCTAAGGTAGCGAGTTTAAACACTAGTATCGATTC
GCGACCTACTCCGGAATATTAATAGATCATGGAGATAATTAAAATGATAACCATCTCGCAAATAAATAAG
TATTTTACTGTTTTCGTAACAGTTTTGTAATAAAAAAACCTATAAATATTCCGGATTATTCATACCGTCC
CACCATCGGGCGCGATGGCGGAGACCAACAACGAATGTAGCATCAAGGTGCTCTGCCGATTCCGGCCCCT
GAACCAGGCTGAGATTCTGCGGGGAGACAAGTTCATCCCCATTTTCCAAGGGGACGACAGCGTCGTTATT
GGGGGGAAGCCATATGTTTTTGACCGTGTATTCCCCCCAAACACGACTCAAGAGCAAGTTTATCATGCAT
GTGCCATGCAGATTGTCAAAGATGTCCTTGCTGGCTACAATGGCACCATTTTTGCTTATGGACAGACATC
CTCAGGGAAAACACATACCATGGAGGGAAAGCTGCACGACCCTCAGCTGATGGGAATCATTCCTCGAATT
GCCCGAGACATCTTCAACCACATCTACTCCATGGATGAGAACCTTGAGTTCCACATCAAGGTTTCTTACT
TTGAAATTTACCTGGACAAAATTCGTGACCTTCTGGATGTGACCAAGACAAATCTGTCCGTGCACGAGGA
CAAGAACCGGGTGCCATTTGTCAAGGGTTGTACTGAACGCTTTGTGTCCAGCCCGGAGGAGATTCTGGAT
GTGATTGATGAAGGGAAATCAAATCGTCATGTGGCTGTCACCAACATGAATGAACACAGCTCTCGGAGCC
ACAGCATCTTCCTCATCAACATCAAGCAGGAGAACATGGAAACGGAGCAGAAGCTCAGTGGGAAGCTGTA
TCTGGTGGACCTGGCAGGGAGTGAGAAGGTCAGCAAGACTGGAGCAGAGGGAGCCGTGCTGGACGAGGCA
AAGAATATCAACAAGTCACTGTCAGCTCTGGGCAATGTGATCTCCGCACTGGCTGAGGGCACTAAAAGCT
ATGTTCCATATCGTGACAGCAAAATGACAAGGATTCTCCAGGACTCTCTCGGGGGAAACTGCCGGACGAC
TATGTTCATCTGTTGCTCACCATCCAGTTATAATGATGCAGAGACCAAGTCCACCCTGATGTTTGGGCAG
CGGGCAAAGACCATTAAGAACACTGCCTCAGTAAATTTGGAGTTGACTGCTGAGCAGTGGAAGAAGAAAT
ATGAGAAGGAGAAGGAGAAGACAAAGGCCCAGAAGGAGACGATTGCGAAGCTGGAGGCTGAGCTGAGCCG
GTGGCGCAATGGAGAGAATGTGCCTGAGACAGAGCGCCTGGCTGGGGAGGAGGCAGCCCTGGGAGCCGAG
CTCTGTGAGGAGACCCCTGTGAATGACAACTCATCCATCGTGGTGCGCATCGCGCCCGAGGAGCGGCAGA
AATACGAGGAGGAGATCCGCCGTCTCTATAAGCAGCTTGACGACAAGGATGATGAAATCAACCAACAAAG
CCAACTCATAGAGAAGCTCAAGCAGCAAATGCTGGACCAGGAAGAGCTGCTGGTGTCCACCCGAGGAGAC
AACGAGAAGGTCCAGCGGGAGCTGAGCCACCTGCAATCAGAGAACGATGCCGCTAAGGATGAGGTGAAGG
AAGTGCTGCAGGCCCTGGAGGAGCTGGCTGTGAACTATGACCAGAAGTCCCAGGAGGTGGAGGAGAAGAG
CCAGCAGAACCAGCTTCTGGTGGATGAGCTGTCTCAGAAGGTGGCCACCATGCTGTCCCTGGAGTCTGAG
TTGCAGCGGCTACAGGAGGTCAGTGGACACCAGCGAAAACGAATTGCTGAGGTGCTGAACGGGCTGATGA
AGGATCTGAGCGAGTTCAGTGTCATTGTGGGCAACGGGGAGATTAAGCTGCCAGTGGAGATCAGTGGGGC
CATCGAGGAGGAGTTCACTGTGGCCCGACTCTACATCAGCAAAATCAAATCAGAAGTCAAGTCTGTGGTC
AAGCGGTGCCGGCAGCTGGAGAACCTCCAGGTGGAGTGTCACCGCAAGATGGAAGTGACCGGGCGGGAGC
TCTCATCCTGCCAGCTCCTCATCTCTCAGCATGAGGCCAAGATCCGCTCGCTTACGGAATACATGCAGAG
CGTGGAGCTAAAGAAGCGGCACCTGGAAGAGTCCTATGACTCCTTGAGCGATGAGCTGGCCAAGCTCCAG
GCCCAGGAAACTGTGCATGAAGTGGCCCTGAAGGACAAGGAGCCTGACACTCAGGATGCAGATGAAGTGA
AGAAGGCTCTGGAGCTGCAGATGGAGAGTCACCGGGAGGCCCATCACCGGCAGCTGGCCCGGCTCCGGGA
CGAGATCAACGAGAAGCAGAAGACCATTGATGAGCTCAAAGACCTAAATCAGAAGCTCCAGTTAGAGCTA
GAGAAGCTTCAGGCTGACTACGAGAAGCTGAAGAGCGAAGAACACGAGAAGAGCACCAAGCTGCAGGAGC
TGACATTTCTGTACGAGCGACATGAGCAGTCCAAGCAGGACCTCAAGGGTCTGGAGGAGACAGTTGCCCG
GGAACTCCAGACCCTCCACAACCTTCGCAAGCTGTTCGTTCAAGACGTCACGACTCGAGTCAAGAAAAGT
GCAGAAATGGAGCCCGAAGACAGTGGGGGGATTCACTCCCAAAAGCAGAAGATTTCCTTTCTTGAGAACA
ACCTGGAACAGCTTACAAAGGTTCACAAACAGCTGGTACGTGACAATGCAGATCTGCGTTGTGAGCTTCC
TAAATTGGAAAAACGACTTAGGGCTACGGCTGAGAGAGTTAAGGCCCTGGAGGGTGCACTGAAGGAGGCC
AAGGAGGGCGCCATGAAGGACAAGCGCCGGTACCAGCAGGAGGTGGACCGCATCAAGGAGGCCGTTCGCT
ACAAGAGCTCGGGCAAACGGGGCCATTCTGCCCAGATTGCCAAACCCGTCCGGCCTGGCCACTACCCAGC
ATCCTCACCCACCAACCCCTATGGCACCCGGAGCCCTGAGTGCATCAGTTACACCAACAGCCTCTTCCAG
AACTACCAGAATCTCTACCTGCAGGCCACACCCAGCTCCACCTCAGATATGTACTTTGCAAACTCCTGTA
CCAGCAGTGGAGCCACATCTTCTGGCGGCCCCTTGGCTTCCTACCAGAAGGCCAACATGGACAATGGAGT
GACCTGCCGTGTGGCTATGAGGCTGAGGACCAGGCCAAGCTTTTCCCTCTCCACCAAGAGACAGCAGCCA
GCTAATCTCCCACACCCACGGCTGCATACCTGCACTTTCAGTTTCGGGCTTTCGAATATGGTCAGCAAAG
GTGAAGCGGTAATAAAGGAGTTCATGCGCTTCAAGGTGCACATGGAAGGTAGCATGAATGGACATGAGTT
TGAGATTGAGGGAGAAGGTGAGGGCAGACCATACGAAGGAACACAGACGGCTAAGCTCAAAGTGACCAAG
GGAGGCCCGTTGCCTTTCTCTTGGGACATTCTTAGTCCCCAATTCATGTATGGAAGTAGAGCCTTCACGA
AACATCCGGCGGATATACCCGATTATTACAAGCAGTCCTTTCCCGAGGGATTCAAATGGGAGCGTGTAAT
GAATTTTGAGGATGGAGGCGCAGTAACAGTTACCCAAGACACTTCACTGGAGGATGGTACACTTATTTAC
AAAGTCAAACTTCGCGGCACTAATTTTCCGCCTGACGGTCCCGTTATGCAGAAAAAAACAATGGGATGGG
AAGCCTCGACTGAACGTCTGTACCCTGAGGACGGCGTCCTGAAAGGTGACATTAAAATGGCTCTGCGCCT
CAAAGACGGTGGACGTTACCTTGCTGACTTTAAAACTACTTACAAAGCAAAAAAACCGGTACAAATGCCC
GGCGCGTACAACGTGGATCGCAAGTTGGACATTACTTCTCATAACGAGGATTACACCGTCGTTGAGCAGT
ATGAGAGGAGCGAAGGCCGCCATAGCACTGGAGGAATGGATGAATTGTATAAACTCGAGGGCAGTGGCAG
TTGGTCGCATCCTCAATTCGAGAAGGGCGGCGGCAGTGGCGGCGGCAGTGGCGGCAGTGCCTGGAGTCAT
CCACAATTTGAGAAGTAAAGCCTGCAGTCTCGACAAGCTTGTCGAGAAGTACTAGAGGATCATAATCAGC
CATACCACATTTGTAGAGGTTTTACTTGCTTTAAAAAACCTCCCACACCTCCCCCTGAACCTGAAACATA
AAATGAATGCAATTGTTGTTGTTAACTTGTTTATTGCAGCTTATAATGGTTACAAATAAAGCAATAGCAT
CACAAATTTCACAAATAAAGCATTTTTTTCACTGCATTCTAGTTGTGGTTTGTCCAAACTCATCAATGTA
TCTTATCATGTCTGGATCTGATCACTGCTTGAGCCTAGAAGATCCGGCTGCTAACAAAGCCCGAAAGGAA
GCTGAGTTGGCTGCTGCCACCGCTGAGCAATAACTATCATAACCCCTAGGGTATACCCATCTAATTGGAA
CCAGATAAGTGAAATCTAGTTCCAAACTATTTTGTCATTTTTAATTTTCGTATTAGCTTACGACGCTACA
CCCAGTTCCCATCTATTTTGTCACTCTTCCCTAAATAATCCTTAAAAACTCCATTTCCACCCCTCCCAGT
TCCCAACTATTTTGTCCGCCCACAACCGGTTGACTTGGGTCAACTGTCAGACCAAGTTTACTCATATATA
CTTTAGATTGATTTAAAACTTCATTTTTAATTTAAAAGGATCTAGGTGAAGATCCTTTTTGATAATCTCA
TGACCAAAATCCCTTAACGTGAGTTTTCGTTCCACTGAGCGTCAGACCCCGTAGAAAAGATCAAAGGATC
TTCTTGAGATCCTTTTTTTCTGCGCGTAATCTGCTGCTTGCAAACAAAAAAACCACCGCTACCAGCGGTG
GTTTGTTTGCCGGATCAAGAGCTACCAACTCTTTTTCCGAAGGTAACTGGCTTCAGCAGAGCGCAGATAC
CAAATACTGTTCTTCTAGTGTAGCCGTAGTTAGGCCACCACTTCAAGAACTCTGTAGCACCGCCTACATA
CCTCGCTCTGCTAATCCTGTTACCAGTGGCTGCTGCCAGTGGCGATAAGTCGTGTCTTACCGGGTTGGAC
TCAAGACGATAGTTACCGGATAAGGCGCAGCGGTCGGGCTGAACGGGGGGTTCGTGCACACAGCCCAGCT
TGGAGCGAACGACCTACACCGAACTGAGATACCTACAGCGTGAGCTATGAGAAAGCGCCACGCTTCCCGA
AGGGAGAAAGGCGGACAGGTATCCGGTAAGCGGCAGGGTCGGAACAGGAGAGCGCACGAGGGAGCTTCCA
GGGGGAAACGCCTGGTATCTTTATAGTCCTGTCGGGTTTCGCCACCTCTGACTTGAGCGTCGATTTTTGT
GATGCTCGTCAGGGGGGCGGAGCCTATGGAAAAACGCCAGCAACGCGGCCTTTTTACGGTTCCTGGCCTT
TTGCTGGCCTTTTGCTCACATGTTCTTTCCTGCGTTATCCCCTGATTGACTTGGGTCGCTCTTCCTGTGG
ATGCGCAGATGCCCTGCGTAAGCGGGTGTGGGCGGACAATAAAGTCTTAAACTGAACAAAATAGATCTAA
ACTATGACAATAAAGTCTTAAACTAGACAGAATAGTTGTAAACTGAAATCAGTCCAGTTATGCTGTGAAA
AAGCATACTGGACTTTTGTTATGGCTAAAGCAAACTCTTCATTTTCTGAAGTGCAAATTGCCCGTCGTAT
TAAAGAGGGGCGTGGCCAAGGGCATGTAAAGACTATATTCGCGGCGTTGTGACAATTTACCGAACAACTC
CGCGGCCGGGAAGCCGATCTCGGCTTGAACGAATTGTTAGGTGGCGGTACTTGGGTCGATATCAAAGTGC
ATCACTTCTTCCCGTATGCCCAACTTTGTATAGAGAGCCACTGCGGGATCGTCACCGTAATCTGCTTGCA
CGTAGATCACATAAGCACCAAGCGCGTTGGCCTCATGCTTGAGGAGATTGATGAGCGCGGTGGCAATGCC
CTGCCTCCGGTGCTCGCCGGAGACTGCGAGATCATAGATATAGATCTCACTACGCGGCTGCTCAAACTTG
GGCAGAACGTAAGCCGCGAGAGCGCCAACAACCGCTTCTTGGTCGAAGGCAGCAAGCGCGATGAATGTCT
TACTACGGAGCAAGTTCCCGAGGTAATCGGAGTCCGGCTGATGTTGGGAGTAGGTGGCTACGTCTCCGAA
CTCACGACCGAAAAGATCAAGAGCAGCCCGCATGGATTTGACTTGGTCAGGGCCGAGCCTACATGTGCGA
ATGATGCCCATACTTGAGCCACCTAACTTTGTTTTAGGGCGACTGCCCTGCTGCGTAACATCGTTGCTGC
TGCGTAACATCGTTGCTGCTCCATAAC
